>Addgene plasmid #120626 | Smp_165440-Cd4-bio-His | addgene full sequence | sequence record 234388 | Addgene NGS Result
CATGTTGACATTGATTATTGACTAGTTATTAATAGTAATCAATTACGGGGTCATTAGTTCATAGCCCATA
TATGGAGTTCCGCGTTACATAACTTACGGTAAATGGCCCGCCTGGCTGACCGCCCAACGACCCCCGCCCA
TTGACGTCAATAATGACGTATGTTCCCATAGTAACGCCAATAGGGACTTTCCATTGACGTCAATGGGTGG
AGTATTTACGGTAAACTGCCCACTTGGCAGTACATCAAGTGTATCATATGCCAAGTCCGCCCCCTATTGA
CGTCAATGACGGTAAATGGCCCGCCTGGCATTATGCCCAGTACATGACCTTACGGGACTTTCCTACTTGG
CAGTACATCTACGTATTAGTCATCGCTATTACCATGGTGATGCGGTTTTGGCAGTACACCAATGGGCGTG
GATAGCGGTTTGACTCACGGGGATTTCCAAGTCTCCACCCCATTGACGTCAATGGGAGTTTGTTTTGGCA
CCAAAATCAACGGGACTTTCCAAAATGTCGTAATAACCCCGCCCCGTTGACGCAAATGGGCGGTAGGCGT
GTACGGTGGGAGGTCTATATAAGCAGAGCTCGTTTAGTGAACCGTCAGATCCTCACTCTCTTCCGCATCG
CTGTCTGCGAGGGCCAGCTGTTGGGCTCGCGGTTGAGGACAAACTCTTCGCGGTCTTTCCAGTACTCTTG
GATCGGAAACCCGTCGGCCTCCGAACGGTACTCCGCCACCGAGGGACCTGAGCGAGTCCGCATCGACCGG
ATCGGAAAACCTCTCGAGAAAGGCGTCTAACCAGTCACAGTCGCAAGGTAGGCTGAGCACCGTGGCGGGC
GGCAGCGGGTGGCGGTCGGGGTTGTTTCTGGCGGAGGTGCTGCTGATGATGTAATTAAAGTAGGCGGTCT
TGAGACGGCGGATGGTCGAGGTGAGGTGTGGCAGGCTTGAGATCCAGCTGTTGGGGTGAGTACTCCCTCT
CAAAAGCGGGCATTACTTCTGCGCTAAGATTGTCAGTTTCCAAAAACGAGGAGGATTTGATATTCACCTG
GCCCGATCTGGCCATACACTTGAGTGACAATGACATCCACTTTGCCTTTCTCTCCACAGGTGTCCACTCC
CAGGTCCAAGTTTGCCACCATGGAGTTTCAGACCCAGGTACTCATGTCCCTGCTGCTCTGCATGTCTGGT
GCGGCCGCCCAGGAAGATCTGGTCCAGCCCGACGAGACACACCTGGAAGGCGTGCCCGTGTTCATCCAGC
ACCCCAAGCCCCTGTACTACACCACCAAGAACAAGCCCGCCACCATCGAGTGCGTGGCCGAGCCTGTGTC
CCACGCCGCCATCAAGTGCGCCGAGCAGACCATCCCCTACAAGGGCCCTGGCGAGAGCGGCATCCTGGAA
ATCCAGAAGCTGAACAGCGACAACCTGCCCGACCCCGACGGCAAGCGGTGGAAGCTGAGACTGGAAGTGC
GGGCCAAGGACGTGGAAGAGTGGTTCGACACCTACGTGTGCCACTGCGAGGCCTGGAACAAGGTGGTCAA
GCTGCAGCGGCCCAAGAAAGTGATCAAGACCGAGAAGTCCTACCAGCAGTACGACCGGAACCAGCGGAGC
ATCTTCAGACGGAAGATCCCCATCGGCACCAGCTTCAACCGGTTCAGCTGCCAGGTGTACTGGCTGAAGG
ACGGCAAGAGAGTGGACACCAAGAGCTTCCCCCACATCGTGATCAACGACTACAACCACCTGATCATCGA
GAACACCACCACCAGCGACAGCGGCAACTACACCTGTGTGGCCGCCTGCCTGAACGGCGAGAAGCGGAGA
GCCGTGGCCAGAGTGAACATCTTCCCCTACAACTCCGCCATGAACCGGCCCGTGTCCGGCGACCTGACCA
ACTGGGGCGAGTGGGGCACCTGTTACAAGCTGACCGCCGAGGGCAGCAACGCCCGGACCGTGTGCCAGCA
GACCCGGTACAGAGTGTGCGCCAGCCAGATCACCAGCAAGACCGAGTTCAAGAGCCTGGACCTGAGCCAC
CTGGTCACCGACCAGTGCCCCCTGCCCCTGTTCCAGACCCGGAACTGCAGCAGCAGCCAGTTCCTGCCCC
CCACCACCACCCTGAAGATCCCTAGCAGCCCTGGCGCGCCGTCGACCTCCATCACGGCCTATAAGAGTGA
GGGGGAGTCAGCGGAGTTCTCCTTCCCACTCAACCTTGGAGAGGAAAGCCTGCAGGGAGAGTTGAGATGG
AAGGCAGAGAAGGCTCCTTCTTCCCAGTCCTGGATCACCTTCTCCCTAAAGAACCAAAAGGTGTCTGTGC
AGAAGTCTACTAGCAACCCCAAGTTCCAGCTGTCCGAAACGCTCCCACTCACCCTTCAGATACCCCAGGT
CTCCCTTCAGTTTGCTGGTTCTGGCAACCTGACCCTGACTCTGGACAGAGGGATACTGTATCAGGAAGTG
AACCTGGTGGTGATGAAAGTGACTCAGCCCGACAGCAACACTTTGACCTGTGAGGTGATGGGACCCACCT
CACCCAAGATGAGACTGATCTTGAAGCAGGAGAATCAGGAGGCCAGGGTCTCCAGGCAGGAGAAAGTGAT
TCAAGTGCAGGCCCCTGAAGCAGGGGTGTGGCAATGTCTACTGAGTGAAGGTGAAGAGGTCAAGATGGAC
TCCAAGATCCAGGTTTTATCCAAAGGGTTGAATTCCGGCAGCCTGCACCACATCCTGGACGCCCAGAAGA
TGCTGTGGAACCACAGGGACAGGAACCTGCCTCCTCTGGCCCCTCTGGGCCCCCACCACCATCACCACCA
TTGAGTCTAGACACGTGATTAATTAAGGATCCCCCGACCTCGACCTCTGGCTAATAAAGGAAATTTATTT
TCATTGCAATAGTGTGTTGGAATTTTTTGTGTCTCTCACTCGGAAGGACATATGGGAGGGCAAATCATTT
GGTCGAGATCCCTCGGAGATCTCTAGCTAGAGGATCGATCCCCGCCCCGGACGAACTAAACCTGACTACG
ACATCTCTGCCCCTTCTTCGCGGGGCAGTGCATGTAATCCCTTCAGTTGGTTGGTACAACTTGCCAACTG
GGCCCTGTTCCACATGTGACACGGGGGGGGACCAAACACAAAGGGGTTCTCTGACTGTAGTTGACATCCT
TATAAATGGATGTGCACATTTGCCAACACTGAGTGGCTTTCATCCTGGAGCAGACTTTGCAGTCTGTGGA
CTGCAACACAACATTGCCTTTATGTGTAACTCTTGGCTGAAGCTCTTACACCAATGCTGGGGGACATGTA
CCTCCCAGGGGCCCAGGAAGACTACGGGAGGCTACACCAACGTCAATCAGAGGGGCCTGTGTAGCTACCG
ATAAGCGGACCCTCAAGAGGGCATTAGCAATAGTGTTTATAAGGCCCCCTTGTTAACCCTAAACGGGTAG
CATATGCTTCCCGGGTAGTAGTATATACTATCCAGACTAACCCTAATTCAATAGCATATGTTACCCAACG
GGAAGCATATGCTATCGAATTAGGGTTAGTAAAAGGGTCCTAAGGAACAGCGATATCTCCCACCCCATGA
GCTGTCACGGTTTTATTTACATGGGGTCAGGATTCCACGAGGGTAGTGAACCATTTTAGTCACAAGGGCA
GTGGCTGAAGATCAAGGAGCGGGCAGTGAACTCTCCTGAATCTTCGCCTGCTTCTTCATTCTCCTTCGTT
TAGCTAATAGAATAACTGCTGAGTTGTGAACAGTAAGGTGTATGTGAGGTGCTCGAAAACAAGGTTTCAG
GTGACGCCCCCAGAATAAAATTTGGACGGGGGGTTCAGTGGTGGCATTGTGCTATGACACCAATATAACC
CTCACAAACCCCTTGGGCAATAAATACTAGTGTAGGAATGAAACATTCTGAATATCTTTAACAATAGAAA
TCCATGGGGTGGGGACAAGCCGTAAAGACTGGATGTCCATCTCACACGAATTTATGGCTATGGGCAACAC
ATAATCCTAGTGCAATATGATACTGGGGTTATTAAGATGTGTCCCAGGCAGGGACCAAGACAGGTGAACC
ATGTTGTTACACTCTATTTGTAACAAGGGGAAAGAGAGTGGACGCCGACAGCAGCGGACTCCACTGGTTG
TCTCTAACACCCCCGAAAATTAAACGGGGCTCCACGCCAATGGGGCCCATAAACAAAGACAAGTGGCCAC
TCTTTTTTTTGAAATTGTGGAGTGGGGGCACGCGTCAGCCCCCACACGCCGCCCTGCGGTTTTGGACTGT
AAAATAAGGGTGTAATAACTTGGCTGATTGTAACCCCGCTAACCACTGCGGTCAAACCACTTGCCCACAA
AACCACTAATGGCACCCCGGGGAATACCTGCATAAGTAGGTGGGCGGGCCAAGATAGGGGCGCGATTGCT
GCGATCTGGAGGACAAATTACACACACTTGCGCCTGAGCGCCAAGCACAGGGTTGTTGGTCCTCATATTC
ACGAGGTCGCTGAGAGCACGGTGGGCTAATGTTGCCATGGGTAGCATATACTACCCAAATATCTGGATAG
CATATGCTATCCTAATCTATATCTGGGTAGCATAGGCTATCCTAATCTATATCTGGGTAGCATATGCTAT
CCTAATCTATATCTGGGTAGTATATGCTATCCTAATTTATATCTGGGTAGCATAGGCTATCCTAATCTAT
ATCTGGGTAGCATATGCTATCCTAATCTATATCTGGGTAGTATATGCTATCCTAATCTGTATCCGGGTAG
CATATGCTATCCTAATAGAGATTAGGGTAGTATATGCTATCCTAATTTATATCTGGGTAGCATATACTAC
CCAAATATCTGGATAGCATATGCTATCCTAATCTATATCTGGGTAGCATATGCTATCCTAATCTATATCT
GGGTAGCATAGGCTATCCTAATCTATATCTGGGTAGCATATGCTATCCTAATCTATATCTGGGTAGTATA
TGCTATCCTAATTTATATCTGGGTAGCATAGGCTATCCTAATCTATATCTGGGTAGCATATGCTATCCTA
ATCTATATCTGGGTAGTATATGCTATCCTAATCTGTATCCGGGTAGCATATGCTATCCTCATGATAAGCT
GTCAAACATGAGAATTTTCTTGAAGACGAAAGGGCCTCGTGATACGCCTATTTTTATAGGTTAATGTCAT
GATAATAATGGTTTCTTAGACGTCAGGTGGCACTTTTCGGGGAAATGTGCGCGGAACCCCTATTTGTTTA
TTTTTCTAAATACATTCAAATATGTATCCGCTCATGAGACAATAACCCTGATAAATGCTTCAATAATATT
GAAAAAGGAAGAGTATGAGTATTCAACATTTCCGTGTCGCCCTTATTCCCTTTTTTGCGGCATTTTGCCT
TCCTGTTTTTGCTCACCCAGAAACGCTGGTGAAAGTAAAAGATGCTGAAGATCAGTTGGGTGCACGAGTG
GGTTACATCGAACTGGATCTCAACAGCGGTAAGATCCTTGAGAGTTTTCGCCCCGAAGAACGTTTTCCAA
TGATGAGCACTTTTAAAGTTCTGCTATGTGGCGCGGTATTATCCCGTGTTGACGCCGGGCAAGAGCAACT
CGGTCGCCGCATACACTATTCTCAGAATGACTTGGTTGAGTACTCACCAGTCACAGAAAAGCATCTTACG
GATGGCATGACAGTAAGAGAATTATGCAGTGCTGCCATAACCATGAGTGATAACACTGCGGCCAACTTAC
TTCTGACAACGATCGGAGGACCGAAGGAGCTAACCGCTTTTTTGCACAACATGGGGGATCATGTAACTCG
CCTTGATCGTTGGGAACCGGAGCTGAATGAAGCCATACCAAACGACGAGCGTGACACCACGATGCCTGCA
GCAATGGCAACAACGTTGCGCAAACTATTAACTGGCGAACTACTTACTCTAGCTTCCCGGCAACAATTAA
TAGACTGGATGGAGGCGGATAAAGTTGCAGGACCACTTCTGCGCTCGGCCCTTCCGGCTGGCTGGTTTAT
TGCTGATAAATCTGGAGCCGGTGAGCGTGGGTCTCGCGGTATCATTGCAGCACTGGGGCCAGATGGTAAG
CCCTCCCGTATCGTAGTTATCTACACGACGGGGAGTCAGGCAACTATGGATGAACGAAATAGACAGATCG
CTGAGATAGGTGCCTCACTGATTAAGCATTGGTAACTGTCAGACCAAGTTTACTCATATATACTTTAGAT
TGATTTAAAACTTCATTTTTAATTTAAAAGGATCTAGGTGAAGATCCTTTTTGATAATCTCATGACCAAA
ATCCCTTAACGTGAGTTTTCGTTCCACTGAGCGTCAGACCCCGTAGAAAAGATCAAAGGATCTTCTTGAG
ATCCTTTTTTTCTGCGCGTAATCTGCTGCTTGCAAACAAAAAAACCACCGCTACCAGCGGTGGTTTGTTT
GCCGGATCAAGAGCTACCAACTCTTTTTCCGAAGGTAACTGGCTTCAGCAGAGCGCAGATACCAAATACT
GTTCTTCTAGTGTAGCCGTAGTTAGGCCACCACTTCAAGAACTCTGTAGCACCGCCTACATACCTCGCTC
TGCTAATCCTGTTACCAGTGGCTGCTGCCAGTGGCGATAAGTCGTGTCTTACCGGGTTGGACTCAAGACG
ATAGTTACCGGATAAGGCGCAGCGGTCGGGCTGAACGGGGGGTTCGTGCACACAGCCCAGCTTGGAGCGA
ACGACCTACACCGAACTGAGATACCTACAGCGTGAGCTATGAGAAAGCGCCACGCTTCCCGAAGGGAGAA
AGGCGGACAGGTATCCGGTAAGCGGCAGGGTCGGAACAGGAGAGCGCACGAGGGAGCTTCCAGGGGGAAA
CGCCTGGTATCTTTATAGTCCTGTCGGGTTTCGCCACCTCTGACTTGAGCGTCGATTTTTGTGATGCTCG
TCAGGGGGGCGGAGCCTATGGAAAAACGCCAGCAACGCGGCCTTTTTACGGTTCCTGGCCTTTTGCTGGC
CTTTTGCTCACATGTTCTTTCCTGCGTTATCCCCTGATTCTGTGGATAACCGTATTACCGCCTTTGAGTG
AGCTGATACCGCTCGCCGCAGCCGAACGACCGAGCGCAGCGAGTCAGTGAGCGAGGAAGCGGAAGAGCGC
CCAATACGCAAACCGCCTCTCCCCGCGCGTTGGCCGATTCATTAATGCAGCTGGCACGACAGGTTTCCCG
ACTGGAAAGCGGGCAGTGAGCGCAACGCAATTAATGTGAGTTAGCTCACTCATTAGGCACCCCAGGCTTT
ACACTTTATGCTTCCGGCTCGTATGTTGTGTGGAATTGTGAGCGGATAACAATTTCACACAGGAAACAGC
TATGACCATGATTACGCCAAGCTCTAGCTAGAGGTCGACCAATTCTCATGTTTGACAGCTTATCATCGCA
GATCCGGGCAACGTTGTTGCCATTGCTGCAGGCGCAGAACTGGTAGGTATGGAAGATCTATACATTGAAT
CAATATTGGCAATTAGCCATATTAGTCATTGGTTATATAGCATAAATCAATATTGGCTATTGGCCATTGC
ATACGTTGTATCTATATCATAATATGTACATTTATATTGGCTCATGTCCAATATGACCGC
Features (pLannotate 1.2.2; 18 found; start..end, strand, type, name):
      7..386     +  enhancer       CMV enhancer: human cytomegalovirus immediate early enhancer
    388..587     +  promoter       CMV promoter: human cytomegalovirus (CMV) immediate early promoter
    655..693     +  misc_feature   Ad SA (fragment): adenovirus major late transcript splice acceptor (Friedrich and Soriano, 1991)
    726..935     -  CDS            PTP (fragment): TERM_ADE02 - Experimental evidence at protein level: Swiss-Prot protein existence level 1. Protein covalently bound to the viral DNA that acts as a primer for viral genomic replication by DNA strand displacement. Assembles on the viral origin of replication in an initiation complex with viral polymerase, DBP, host NFIA and host POU2F1/OCT1. During initiation, the polymerase covalently couples the first dCTP with Ser- 580 of pTP. The terminal protein stimulates the template activity over 20 fold compared to protein-free templates. Neo-synthesized viral genomes are linked to two preterminal prot
    966..1055    +  intron         chimeric intron (fragment): chimera between introns from adenovirus and immunoglobulin heavy chain genes
   1074..1120    +  CDS            IgH signal sequence (fragment): signal sequence from the mouse immunoglobulin heavy chain variable region
   1935..2693    +  CDS            Cd4 (fragment): CD4_MOUSE - Experimental evidence at protein level: Swiss-Prot protein existence level 1. Integral membrane glycoprotein that plays an essential role in the immune response and serves multiple functions in responses against both external and internal offenses. In T-cells, functions primarily as a coreceptor for MHC class II molecule:peptide complex. The antigens presented by class II peptides are derived from extracellular proteins while class I peptides are derived from cytosolic proteins. Interacts simultaneously with the T-cell receptor (TCR) and the MHC class II presented by antigen presen
   2853..2908    +  polyA_signal   β-globin poly(A) signal: rabbit β-globin polyadenylation signal (Gil and Proudfoot, 1987)
   3422..5103    -  rep_origin     oriP (fragment): Epstein-Barr virus oriP replication origin (Yates et al., 2000)
   5230..5334    +  promoter       AmpR promoter: bla
   5335..6195    +  CDS            AmpR: β-lactamase; bla; confers resistance to ampicillin, carbenicillin, and related antibiotics
   6366..6954    +  rep_origin     ori: high-copy-number ColE1/pMB1/pBR322/pUC origin of replication
   7137..7229    +  CDS            lacI (fragment): lac repressor; lacI; The lac repressor binds to the lac operator to inhibit transcription in E. coli. This inhibition can be relieved by adding lactose or isopropyl-β-D-thiogalactopyranoside (IPTG).
   7242..7263    +  protein_bind   CAP binding site: CAP binding activates transcription in the presence of cAMP. E. coli catabolite activator protein
   7278..7308    +  promoter       lac promoter: promoter for the E. coli lac operon
   7316..7332    +  protein_bind   lac operator: The lac repressor binds to the lac operator to inhibit transcription in E. coli. This inhibition can be relieved by adding lactose or isopropyl-β-D-thiogalactopyranoside (IPTG). lac repressor encoded by lacI
   7402..7418    +  promoter       tet promoter (fragment): E. coli promoter for tetracycline efflux protein gene
   7428..7453    -  CDS            bla(M) (fragment): β-lactamase lacking the signal sequence; bla(M); allows cytosolic expression of β-lactamase
