[The description below was written by a language model from this plasmid's Addgene catalogue record and pLannotate feature annotations shown in this document.]
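Description:
Smp_165440-Cd4-bio-His is a mammalian expression plasmid built on the pTT3 backbone for producing a recombinant, secreted form of the Schistosoma mansoni protein Smp_165440. It is maintained in E. coli as a high-copy plasmid through a ColE1/pUC-type origin and selected with ampicillin via the β-lactamase gene. The backbone also carries an Epstein-Barr virus oriP fragment, which supports episomal retention and higher yields in transfected cells that supply EBNA1. Short lac and tet promoter remnants near the bacterial origin appear to be leftover backbone sequence rather than functional parts of the design.

Expression is driven by the human CMV immediate early enhancer and promoter, followed by adenovirus-derived leader and splice elements and a chimeric intron fragment that promote efficient processing of the transcript. The reverse-strand match to adenoviral terminal protein in this region most likely reflects this adenoviral leader sequence rather than an intended coding region. The annotated open reading frame begins with a mouse immunoglobulin heavy chain signal sequence fragment that directs the product into the secretory pathway. The 934 bp Smp_165440 insert, cloned between retained NotI and AscI sites, sits in the unannotated interval downstream of this signal. It is fused at its C terminus to rat Cd4 domains 3 and 4, a biotinylation peptide and a six-histidine tag. The annotation tool labels the Cd4 segment by its mouse homologue, and the short bio and His elements are not separately annotated. A rabbit β-globin polyadenylation signal terminates the transcript. The Cd4 tag gives a common antibody epitope, the bio sequence allows enzymatic biotinylation for streptavidin capture, and the histidine tag allows metal-affinity purification. The plasmid belongs to a library of S. mansoni cell-surface and secreted proteins used to search for early serological markers of infection.
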