Addgene plasmid #120626: Smp_165440-Cd4-bio-His
Purpose: Expression of recombinant S. mansoni protein
Depositing lab: Gavin Wright. Depositing organization: Wellcome Sanger Institute. Publication: A library of cell-surface and secreted proteins from Schistosoma mansoni identifies early serological markers of infection. Cécile Crosnier, Anna V. Protasio, Gabriel Rinaldi, Shona Wilson, Matthew Berriman, Gavin J. Wright. bioRXiv 10.1101/593616.
Backbone
  Vector backbone: pTT3
  Backbone manufacturer: Yves Durocher, NRC
  Backbone size w/o insert (bp): 6686
  Vector type: Mammalian Expression
Growth in bacteria
  Bacterial resistance: Ampicillin, 100 μg/mL
  Growth temperature: 37°C
  Growth strain: DH5alpha
  Copy number: High Copy
Gene/Insert
  Gene/Insert name: Smp_165440
  Species: Schistosoma mansoni
  Insert size (bp): 934
  Entrez Gene: Smp_165440 (a.k.a. Smp_165440)
  Promoter: CMV
  Tag / fusion protein: ratCd4(d3+4)-bio-6His (C terminal on backbone)
  Cloning method: Restriction Enzyme; 5′ cloning site NotI (not destroyed); 3′ cloning site AscI (not destroyed)
Terms and licenses: Academic/Nonprofit Terms; Industry Terms: Not Available to Industry
How to cite: Smp_165440-Cd4-bio-His was a gift from Gavin Wright (Addgene plasmid # 120626 ; http://n2t.net/addgene:120626 ; RRID:Addgene_120626)
